Addgene plasmid #26731: HRE-luciferase
Purpose: Luciferase reporter construct containing three hypoxia response elements (24-mers) from the Pgk-1 gene.
Depositing lab: Navdeep Chandel. Depositing organization: Northwestern University. Publication: PTEN regulates p300-dependent hypoxia-inducible factor 1 transcriptional activity through Forkhead transcription factor 3a (FOXO3a). Emerling BM, Weinberg F, Liu JL, Mak TW, Chandel NS. Proc Natl Acad Sci U S A. 2008 Feb 19. 105(7):2622-7. 10.1073/pnas.0706790105 PubMed 18268343.
Backbone
  Vector backbone: pGL2
  Backbone manufacturer: Promega
  Vector type: Mammalian Expression, Luciferase
Growth in bacteria
  Bacterial resistance: Ampicillin, 100 μg/mL
  Growth temperature: 37°C
  Growth strain: DH5alpha
  Copy number: High Copy
Gene/Insert
  Gene/Insert name: Hypoxia Responsive Elements (3)
  Tag / fusion protein: Luciferase (C terminal on backbone)
  Cloning method: Restriction Enzyme; 5′ cloning site SacI (not destroyed); 3′ cloning site NheI (not destroyed)
  Sequencing primers: 5′ unknown; 3′ Luc_N_Rev
Terms and licenses: Academic/Nonprofit Terms; Industry Terms: Not Available to Industry
Depositor comments: Three hypoxia response elements (24-mers) from the Pgk-1 gene upstream of firefly luciferase. HRE: TGTCACGTCCTGCACGACTCTAGT Note that one of the elements is a 22/24 match for the above sequence. This difference is not known to affect function.
How to cite: HRE-luciferase was a gift from Navdeep Chandel (Addgene plasmid # 26731 ; http://n2t.net/addgene:26731 ; RRID:Addgene_26731)
