[The description below was written by a language model from this plasmid's Addgene catalogue record.]
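Description:
HRE-luciferase is a mammalian reporter plasmid built on the Promega pGL2 luciferase backbone. It is designed to read out hypoxia-dependent transcription in transfected cells. In bacteria it is maintained as a high-copy plasmid under ampicillin selection. The record lists no mammalian selection marker, which fits use in transient transfection assays. No feature table is provided, so details of the backbone beyond the catalogue fields cannot be confirmed here.

The insert consists of three copies of a 24-nucleotide hypoxia response element taken from the Pgk-1 gene, cloned between the SacI and NheI sites upstream of the firefly luciferase coding sequence, with both sites retained. The depositor notes that one of the three elements matches the reference element at only 22 of 24 positions, and that this difference is not known to affect function. Hypoxia response elements are the binding sites for hypoxia-inducible factor (HIF) complexes, so luciferase output rises when HIF is stabilised and transcriptionally active, for example under low oxygen. The record does not state which pGL2 variant was used or which minimal or basal promoter lies between the elements and luciferase. The catalogue lists luciferase as a C-terminal tag, but the elements are regulatory DNA rather than a coding sequence, so luciferase here is simply the downstream reporter gene and not a fusion partner.

The construct is typically used to quantify HIF-1 transcriptional activity. The associated publication applied it to study how PTEN and FOXO3a influence p300-dependent HIF-1 activity.
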