>Addgene plasmid #26731 | HRE-luciferase | addgene partial sequence | sequence record 52038 | pGL2-Fwd 5'-ggtacgtggaggttttacttgc-3'
TGAACATAAAATGAATGCAATTGTTGTTGTTAACTTGTTTATTGCAGCTTATAATGGTTACAAATAAAGC
AATAGCATCACAAATTTCACAAATAAAGCATTTTTTTCACTGCATTCTAGTTGTGGTTTGTCCAAACTCA
TCAATGTATCTTATGGTACTGTAACTGAGCTAACATAACCCGGGAGGTACCGAGCTCTGTCACGTCCTGC
ACGACTCTNGTTGTCACGTCCTGCACGACTCTNGTTGTCACGTCCTGCACGACGCTAGCTCGAGATCCGG
CCCCGCCCAGCGTCTTGTCATTGGCGAATTCGAACACGCAGATGCAGTCGGGGCGGCGCGGTCCGAGGTC
CACTTCGCATATTAAGGTGACGCGTGTGGCCTCGAACACCGAGCGACCCTGCAGCGACCCGCTTAACAGC
GTCAACAGCGTGCCGCAGATCTAAGTAAGCTTGGCATTCCGGTACTGTTGGTAAAATGGAAGACGCCNAA
AACATAAAGAAAGGCCCGGCGCCATTCTATCCTCTAGAGGATGAAACCGCTGGAGAGCAACTGCATAAGG
CTATGAAGAGATACNCCCTGGTTCCTGGAACAATTGCTTTTACAGATGCACATATCGAGGTGAACATCAC
GTACGCGGAATACTTCNAAATGTCCGTTCGGTTGGCAGAAGCTATGAAACGATATGGGCTGAATACAAAT
CACAGAATCG
