>Addgene plasmid #26731 | HRE-luciferase | addgene partial sequence | sequence record 90093 | LucNrev 5'-CCTTATGCAGTTGCTCTCC-3'
CTCTAGAGGATAGAATGGCGCCGGGCCTTTCTTTATGTTTTTGGCGTCTTCCATTTTACCAACAGTACCG
GAATGCCAAGCTTACTTAGATCTGCGGCACGCTGTTGACGCTGTTAAGCGGGTCGCTGCAGGGTCGCTCG
GTGTTCGAGGCCACACGCGTCACCTTAATATGCGAAGTGGACCTCGGACCGCGCCGCCCCGACTGCATCT
GCGTGTTCGAATTCGCCAATGACAAGACGCTGGGCGGGGCCGGATCTCGAGCTAGCGTCGTGCAGGACGT
GACAACTAGAGTCGTGCAGGACGTGACAACTAGAGTCGTGCAGGACGTGACAGAGCTCGGTACCTCCCGG
GTTATGTTAGCTCAGTTACAGTACCATAAGATACATTGATGAGTTTGGACAAACCACAACTAGAATGCAG
TGAAAAAAATGCTTTATTTGTGAAATTTGTGATGCTATTGCTTTATTTGTAACCATTATAAGCTGCAATA
AACAAGTTAACAACAACAATTGCATTCATTTTATGTTTCAGGTTCAGGGGGAGGTGTGGGAGGTTTTTTA
AAGCAAGTAAAACCTCCACGTACCTTAATATTACTTACTTATCATGGTAGCTTGGGCTGGCGTAATAGCG
AAGAGGCCCGCACCGATCGCCCTTCCCAACAGTTGCGCAGCCTGAATGGCGAATGGCAAATTGTAAGCGT
TAATATTTTGTTAAAATTCGCGTTAAATTTTTGTTAAATCAGCTCATTTTTTAACCAATAGGCCGAAATC
GGCAAAATCCCTTATAAATCAAAAGAATAGACCGAGATAGGGT
[37 nt withheld, positions 814-850]
AAAGAACGTGGACTCCAACGTCAAAGG
[49 nt withheld, positions 878-926]
T
[51 nt withheld, positions 928-978]
