>Addgene plasmid #26731 | HRE-luciferase | addgene partial sequence | sequence record 97641 | Luc-F 5'-CAGTCAAGTAACAACCGCGA-3'
GGAGGAGTTGTGTTTGTGGACGAAGTACCGAAAGGTCTTACCGGAAAACTCGACGCAAGAAAAATCAGAG
AGATCCTCATAAAGGCCAAGAAGGGCGGAAAGTCCAAATTGTAAAATGTAACTGTATTCAGCGATGACGA
AATTCTTAGCTATTGTAATACTGCGATGAGTGGCAGGGCGGGGCGTAATTTTTTTAAGGCAGTTATTGGT
GCCCTTAAACGCCTGGTTGCTACGCCTGAATAAGTGATAATAAGCGGATGAATGGCAGAAATTCGCCGGA
TCTTTGTGAAGGAACCTTACTTCTGTGGTGTGACATAATTGGACAAACTACCTACAGAGATTTAAAGCTC
TAAGGTAAATATAAAATTTTTAAGTGTATAATGTGTTAAACTACTGATTCTAATTGTTTGTGTATTTTAG
ATTCCAACCTATGGAACTGATGAATGGGAGCAGTGGTGGAATGCCTTTAATGAGGAAAACCTGTTTTGCT
CAGAAGAAATGCCATCTAGTGATGATGAGGCTACTGCTGACTCTCAACATTCTACTCCTCCAAAAAAGAA
GAGAAAGGTAGAAGACCCCAAGGACTTTCCTTCAGAATTGCTAAGTTTTTTGAGTCATGCTGTGTTTAGT
AATAGAACTCTTGCTTGCTTTGCTATTTACACCACAAAGGAAAAAGCTGCACTGCTATACAAGAAAATTA
TGGAAAAATATTCTGTAACCTTTATAAGTAGGCATAACAGTTATAATCATAACATACTGTTTTTTCTTAC
TCCACACAGGCATAGAGTGTCTGCTATTAATAACTATGCTCAAAAATTGTGTACCTTTAGCTTTTTAATT
TGTAAAGGGGTTAATAAGGAATATTTGATGTATAGTGCCTTGACTAGAGATCATAATCAGCCATACCACA
TTTGTAGAGGTTTTACTTGCTTTAAAAAACCTCCCACACCTCCCCCTGAACCTGAAACATAAAATGAATG
CAATTGTTGTTGTTAACTTGTTTATTGCAGCTTATAATGGTTACAAATAAAGCAATAGCATCAC
