>Addgene plasmid #26731 | HRE-luciferase | addgene partial sequence | sequence record 98111 | F1ori-F 5'-GTGGACTCTTGTTCCAAACTGG-3'
CCTATCTCGGTCTATTCTTTTGATTTATAAGGGATTTTGCCGATTTCGGCCTATTGGTTAAAAAATGAGC
TGATTTAACAAAAATTTAACGCGAATTTTAACAAAATATTAACGCTTACAATTTGCCATTCGCCATTCAG
GCTGCGCAACTGTTGGGAAGGGCGATCGGTGCGGGCCTCTTCGCTATTACGCCAGCCCAAGCTACCATGA
TAAGTAAGTAATATTAAGGTACGTGGAGGTTTTACTTGCTTTAAAAAACCTCCCACACCTCCCCCTGAAC
CTGAAACATAAAATGAATGCAATTGTTGTTGTTAACTTGTTTATTGCAGCTTATAATGGTTACAAATAAA
GCAATAGCATCACAAATTTCACAAATAAAGCATTTTTTTCACTGCATTCTAGTTGTGGTTTGTCCAAACT
CATCAATGTATCTTATGGTACTGTAACTGAGCTAACATAACCCGGGAGGTACCGAGCTCTGTCACGTCCT
GCACGACTCTAGTTGTCACGTCCTGCACGACTCTAGTTGTCACGTCCTGCACGACGCTAGCTCGAGATCC
GGCCCCGCCCAGCGTCTTGTCATTGGCGAATTCGAACACGCAGATGCAGTCGGGGCGGCGCGGTCCGAGG
TCCACTTCGCATATTAAGGTGACGCGTGTGGCCTCGAACACCGAGCGACCCTGCAGCGACCCGCTTAACA
GCGTCAACAGCGTGCCGCAGATCTAAGTAAGCTTGGCATTCCGGTACTGTTGGTAAAATGGAAGACGCCA
AAAACATAAAGAAAGGCCCGGCGCCATTCTATCCTCTAGAGGATGGAACCGCTGGAGAGCAACTGCATAA
GGCTATGAAGAGATACGCCCTGGTTCCTGGAACAATTGCTTTTACAGATGCACATATCGAGGTGAACATC
ACGTACGCGGAATACTTCGAAATGTCCGTTCGGTTGGCAGAAGCTATGAA
