LOCUS       Exported 5820 bp ds-DNA circular SYN 12-MAY-2021
DEFINITION  Luciferase reporter construct containing three hypoxia response
            elements (24-mers) from the Pgk-1 gene..
ACCESSION   .
VERSION     .
KEYWORDS    HRE-luciferase
SOURCE      synthetic DNA construct
  ORGANISM  synthetic DNA construct
REFERENCE   1 (bases 1 to 5820)
  AUTHORS   Emerling BM, Weinberg F, Liu JL, Mak TW, Chandel NS
  TITLE     PTEN regulates p300-dependent hypoxia-inducible factor 1
            transcriptional activity through Forkhead transcription factor 3a
            (FOXO3a).
  JOURNAL   Proc Natl Acad Sci U S A. 2008 Feb 19. 105(7):2622-7.
  PUBMED    18268343
REFERENCE   2 (bases 1 to 5820)
  AUTHORS   .
  TITLE     Direct Submission
  JOURNAL   Exported May 12, 2021 from SnapGene Server 1.1.58
            http://www.snapgene.com
FEATURES             Location/Qualifiers
     source          1..5820
                     /organism="synthetic DNA construct"
                     /mol_type="other DNA"
     promoter        85..147
                     /label=Mini-TK promoter
                     /note="minimal herpes simplex virus (HSV) thymidine kinase
                     promoter"
     CDS             207..1859
                     /codon_start=1
                     /gene="luc"
                     /product="firefly luciferase"
                     /label=luciferase
                     /translation="MEDAKNIKKGPAPFYPLEDGTAGEQLHKAMKRYALVPGTIAFTDA
                     HIEVNITYAEYFEMSVRLAEAMKRYGLNTNHRIVVCSENSLQFFMPVLGALFIGVAVAP
                     ANDIYNERELLNSMNISQPTVVFVSKKGLQKILNVQKKLPIIQKIIIMDSKTDYQGFQS
                     MYTFVTSHLPPGFNEYDFVPESFDRDKTIALIMNSSGSTGLPKGVALPHRTACVRFSHA
                     RDPIFGNQIIPDTAILSVVPFHHGFGMFTTLGYLICGFRVVLMYRFEEELFLRSLQDYK
                     IQSALLVPTLFSFFAKSTLIDKYDLSNLHEIASGGAPLSKEVGEAVAKRFHLPGIRQGY
                     GLTETTSAILITPEGDDKPGAVGKVVPFFEAKVVDLDTGKTLGVNQRGELCVRGPMIMS
                     GYVNNPEATNALIDKDGWLHSGDIAYWDEDEHFFIVDRLKSLIKYKGYQVAPAELESIL
                     LQHPNIFDAGVAGLPDDDAGELPAAVVVLEHGKTMTEKEIVDYVASQVTTAKKLRGGVV
                     FVDEVPKGLTGKLDARKIREILIKAKKGGKSKL"
     primer_bind     complement(273..291)
                     /label=LucNrev
                     /note="Firefly luciferase, reverse primer"
     intron          2100..2165
                     /label=small t intron
                     /note="SV40 (simian virus 40) small t antigen intron"
     CDS             2295..2315
                     /codon_start=1
                     /product="nuclear localization signal of SV40 (simian virus
                     40) large T antigen"
                     /label=SV40 NLS
                     /translation="PKKKRKV"
     polyA_signal    2740..2874
                     /label=SV40 poly(A) signal
                     /note="SV40 polyadenylation signal"
     primer_bind     complement(3016..3033)
                     /label=L4440
                     /note="L4440 vector, forward primer"
     rep_origin      complement(3187..3775)
                     /direction=LEFT
                     /label=ori
                     /note="high-copy-number ColE1/pMB1/pBR322/pUC origin of
                     replication"
     primer_bind     complement(3267..3286)
                     /label=pBR322ori-F
                     /note="pBR322 origin, forward primer"
     CDS             complement(3946..4806)
                     /codon_start=1
                     /gene="bla"
                     /product="beta-lactamase"
                     /label=AmpR
                     /note="confers resistance to ampicillin, carbenicillin, and
                     related antibiotics"
                     /translation="MSIQHFRVALIPFFAAFCLPVFAHPETLVKVKDAEDQLGARVGYI
                     ELDLNSGKILESFRPEERFPMMSTFKVLLCGAVLSRIDAGQEQLGRRIHYSQNDLVEYS
                     PVTEKHLTDGMTVRELCSAAITMSDNTAANLLLTTIGGPKELTAFLHNMGDHVTRLDRW
                     EPELNEAIPNDERDTTMPVAMATTLRKLLTGELLTLASRQQLIDWMEADKVAGPLLRSA
                     LPAGWFIADKSGAGERGSRGIIAALGPDGKPSRIVVIYTTGSQATMDERNRQIAEIGAS
                     LIKHW"
     primer_bind     4569..4588
                     /label=Amp-R
                     /note="Ampicillin resistance gene, reverse primer"
     promoter        complement(4807..4911)
                     /gene="bla"
                     /label=AmpR promoter
     rep_origin      4938..5393
                     /direction=RIGHT
                     /label=f1 ori
                     /note="f1 bacteriophage origin of replication; arrow
                     indicates direction of (+) strand synthesis"
     primer_bind     complement(5025..5044)
                     /label=F1ori-R
                     /note="F1 origin, reverse primer"
     primer_bind     5235..5256
                     /label=F1ori-F
                     /note="F1 origin, forward primer"
     polyA_signal    5583..5704
                     /label=SV40 poly(A) signal
                     /note="SV40 polyadenylation signal"
ORIGIN
        1 tcgagatccg gccccgccca gcgtcttgtc attggcgaat tcgaacacgc agatgcagtc
       61 ggggcggcgc ggtccgaggt ccacttcgca tattaaggtg acgcgtgtgg cctcgaacac
      121 cgagcgaccc tgcagcgacc cgcttaacag cgtcaacagc gtgccgcaga tctaagtaag
      181 cttggcattc cggtactgtt ggtaaaatgg aagacgccaa aaacataaag aaaggcccgg
      241 cgccattcta tcctctagag gatggaaccg ctggagagca actgcataag gctatgaaga
      301 gatacgccct ggttcctgga acaattgctt ttacagatgc acatatcgag gtgaacatca
      361 cgtacgcgga atacttcgaa atgtccgttc ggttggcaga agctatgaaa cgatatgggc
      421 tgaatacaaa tcacagaatc gtcgtatgca gtgaaaactc tcttcaattc tttatgccgg
      481 tgttgggcgc gttatttatc ggagttgcag ttgcgcccgc gaacgacatt tataatgaac
      541 gtgaattgct caacagtatg aacatttcgc agcctaccgt agtgtttgtt tccaaaaagg
      601 ggttgcaaaa aattttgaac gtgcaaaaaa aattaccaat aatccagaaa attattatca
      661 tggattctaa aacggattac cagggatttc agtcgatgta cacgttcgtc acatctcatc
      721 tacctcccgg ttttaatgaa tacgattttg taccagagtc ctttgatcgt gacaaaacaa
      781 ttgcactgat aatgaattcc tctggatcta ctgggttacc taagggtgtg gcccttccgc
      841 atagaactgc ctgcgtcaga ttctcgcatg ccagagatcc tatttttggc aatcaaatca
      901 ttccggatac tgcgatttta agtgttgttc cattccatca cggttttgga atgtttacta
      961 cactcggata tttgatatgt ggatttcgag tcgtcttaat gtatagattt gaagaagagc
     1021 tgtttttacg atcccttcag gattacaaaa ttcaaagtgc gttgctagta ccaaccctat
     1081 tttcattctt cgccaaaagc actctgattg acaaatacga tttatctaat ttacacgaaa
     1141 ttgcttctgg gggcgcacct ctttcgaaag aagtcgggga agcggttgca aaacgcttcc
     1201 atcttccagg gatacgacaa ggatatgggc tcactgagac tacatcagct attctgatta
     1261 cacccgaggg ggatgataaa ccgggcgcgg tcggtaaagt tgttccattt tttgaagcga
     1321 aggttgtgga tctggatacc gggaaaacgc tgggcgttaa tcagagaggc gaattatgtg
     1381 tcagaggacc tatgattatg tccggttatg taaacaatcc ggaagcgacc aacgccttga
     1441 ttgacaagga tggatggcta cattctggag acatagctta ctgggacgaa gacgaacact
     1501 tcttcatagt tgaccgcttg aagtctttaa ttaaatacaa aggatatcag gtggcccccg
     1561 ctgaattgga atcgatattg ttacaacacc ccaacatctt cgacgcgggc gtggcaggtc
     1621 ttcccgacga tgacgccggt gaacttcccg ccgccgttgt tgttttggag cacggaaaga
     1681 cgatgacgga aaaagagatc gtggattacg tcgccagtca agtaacaacc gcgaaaaagt
     1741 tgcgcggagg agttgtgttt gtggacgaag taccgaaagg tcttaccgga aaactcgacg
     1801 caagaaaaat cagagagatc ctcataaagg ccaagaaggg cggaaagtcc aaattgtaaa
     1861 atgtaactgt attcagcgat gacgaaattc ttagctattg taatactgcg atgagtggca
     1921 gggcggggcg taattttttt aaggcagtta ttggtgccct taaacgcctg gttgctacgc
     1981 ctgaataagt gataataagc ggatgaatgg cagaaattcg ccggatcttt gtgaaggaac
     2041 cttacttctg tggtgtgaca taattggaca aactacctac agagatttaa agctctaagg
     2101 taaatataaa atttttaagt gtataatgtg ttaaactact gattctaatt gtttgtgtat
     2161 tttagattcc aacctatgga actgatgaat gggagcagtg gtggaatgcc tttaatgagg
     2221 aaaacctgtt ttgctcagaa gaaatgccat ctagtgatga tgaggctact gctgactctc
     2281 aacattctac tcctccaaaa aagaagagaa aggtagaaga ccccaaggac tttccttcag
     2341 aattgctaag ttttttgagt catgctgtgt ttagtaatag aactcttgct tgctttgcta
     2401 tttacaccac aaaggaaaaa gctgcactgc tatacaagaa aattatggaa aaatattctg
     2461 taacctttat aagtaggcat aacagttata atcataacat actgtttttt cttactccac
     2521 acaggcatag agtgtctgct attaataact atgctcaaaa attgtgtacc tttagctttt
     2581 taatttgtaa aggggttaat aaggaatatt tgatgtatag tgccttgact agagatcata
     2641 atcagccata ccacatttgt agaggtttta cttgctttaa aaaacctccc acacctcccc
     2701 ctgaacctga aacataaaat gaatgcaatt gttgttgtta acttgtttat tgcagcttat
     2761 aatggttaca aataaagcaa tagcatcaca aatttcacaa ataaagcatt tttttcactg
     2821 cattctagtt gtggtttgtc caaactcatc aatgtatctt atcatgtctg gatccgtcga
     2881 ccgatgccct tgagagcctt caacccagtc agctccttcc ggtgggcgcg gggcatgact
     2941 atcgtcgccg cacttatgac tgtcttcttt atcatgcaac tcgtaggaca ggtgccggca
     3001 gcgctcttcc gcttcctcgc tcactgactc gctgcgctcg gtcgttcggc tgcggcgagc
     3061 ggtatcagct cactcaaagg cggtaatacg gttatccaca gaatcagggg ataacgcagg
     3121 aaagaacatg tgagcaaaag gccagcaaaa ggccaggaac cgtaaaaagg ccgcgttgct
     3181 ggcgtttttc cataggctcc gcccccctga cgagcatcac aaaaatcgac gctcaagtca
     3241 gaggtggcga aacccgacag gactataaag ataccaggcg tttccccctg gaagctccct
     3301 cgtgcgctct cctgttccga ccctgccgct taccggatac ctgtccgcct ttctcccttc
     3361 gggaagcgtg gcgctttctc atagctcacg ctgtaggtat ctcagttcgg tgtaggtcgt
     3421 tcgctccaag ctgggctgtg tgcacgaacc ccccgttcag cccgaccgct gcgccttatc
     3481 cggtaactat cgtcttgagt ccaacccggt aagacacgac ttatcgccac tggcagcagc
     3541 cactggtaac aggattagca gagcgaggta tgtaggcggt gctacagagt tcttgaagtg
     3601 gtggcctaac tacggctaca ctagaagaac agtatttggt atctgcgctc tgctgaagcc
     3661 agttaccttc ggaaaaagag ttggtagctc ttgatccggc aaacaaacca ccgctggtag
     3721 cggtggtttt tttgtttgca agcagcagat tacgcgcaga aaaaaaggat ctcaagaaga
     3781 tcctttgatc ttttctacgg ggtctgacgc tcagtggaac gaaaactcac gttaagggat
     3841 tttggtcatg agattatcaa aaaggatctt cacctagatc cttttaaatt aaaaatgaag
     3901 ttttaaatca atctaaagta tatatgagta aacttggtct gacagttacc aatgcttaat
     3961 cagtgaggca cctatctcag cgatctgtct atttcgttca tccatagttg cctgactccc
     4021 cgtcgtgtag ataactacga tacgggaggg cttaccatct ggccccagtg ctgcaatgat
     4081 accgcgagac ccacgctcac cggctccaga tttatcagca ataaaccagc cagccggaag
     4141 ggccgagcgc agaagtggtc ctgcaacttt atccgcctcc atccagtcta ttaattgttg
     4201 ccgggaagct agagtaagta gttcgccagt taatagtttg cgcaacgttg ttgccattgc
     4261 tacaggcatc gtggtgtcac gctcgtcgtt tggtatggct tcattcagct ccggttccca
     4321 acgatcaagg cgagttacat gatcccccat gttgtgcaaa aaagcggtta gctccttcgg
     4381 tcctccgatc gttgtcagaa gtaagttggc cgcagtgtta tcactcatgg ttatggcagc
     4441 actgcataat tctcttactg tcatgccatc cgtaagatgc ttttctgtga ctggtgagta
     4501 ctcaaccaag tcattctgag aatagtgtat gcggcgaccg agttgctctt gcccggcgtc
     4561 aatacgggat aataccgcgc cacatagcag aactttaaaa gtgctcatca ttggaaaacg
     4621 ttcttcgggg cgaaaactct caaggatctt accgctgttg agatccagtt cgatgtaacc
     4681 cactcgtgca cccaactgat cttcagcatc ttttactttc accagcgttt ctgggtgagc
     4741 aaaaacagga aggcaaaatg ccgcaaaaaa gggaataagg gcgacacgga aatgttgaat
     4801 actcatactc ttcctttttc aatattattg aagcatttat cagggttatt gtctcatgag
     4861 cggatacata tttgaatgta tttagaaaaa taaacaaata ggggttccgc gcacatttcc
     4921 ccgaaaagtg ccacctgnnn nnnnnnnnnn nnnnnnnnnn nnnnnnnnnn nnnnnnnnnn
     4981 nnnnnnnnnn nnnnnnnnnn nnnnnnnnnn nnnnnnnnnn nnnnnnnnnn nnnnnnnnnn
     5041 nnnnnnnnnn nnnnnnnnnn ncnnnnnnnn nnnnnnnnnn nnnnnnnnnn nnnnnnnnnn
     5101 nnnnnnnnnn nnnnnnnnnn nnnnnnnnnn nnnnnnnnnn nnnnnnnnnn nnnannnnnn
     5161 nnnnnnnnnn nnnnnnnnnn nnnnnnnnnn nnnnnnnnnn nnncctttga cgttggagtc
     5221 cacgttcttt aatagtggac tcttgttcca aactggaaca acactcaacc ctatctcggt
     5281 ctattctttt gatttataag ggattttgcc gatttcggcc tattggttaa aaaatgagct
     5341 gatttaacaa aaatttaacg cgaattttaa caaaatatta acgcttacaa tttgccattc
     5401 gccattcagg ctgcgcaact gttgggaagg gcgatcggtg cgggcctctt cgctattacg
     5461 ccagcccaag ctaccatgat aagtaagtaa tattaaggta cgtggaggtt ttacttgctt
     5521 taaaaaacct cccacacctc cccctgaacc tgaaacataa aatgaatgca attgttgttg
     5581 ttaacttgtt tattgcagct tataatggtt acaaataaag caatagcatc acaaatttca
     5641 caaataaagc atttttttca ctgcattcta gttgtggttt gtccaaactc atcaatgtat
     5701 cttatggtac tgtaactgag ctaacataac ccgggaggta ccgagctctg tcacgtcctg
     5761 cacgactcta gttgtcacgt cctgcacgac tctagttgtc acgtcctgca cgacgctagc
//
